>Addgene plasmid #83281 | pAAV-CAG-FLuc | depositor full sequence | sequence record 158425 | pAAV-CAG-FLuc sequence 6374 bps
CTTCCGCTTCCTCGCTCACTGACTCGCTGCGCTCGGTCGTTCGGCTGCGGCGAGCGGTATCAGCTCACTC
AAAGGCGGTAATACGGTTATCCACAGAATCAGGGGATAACGCAGGAAAGAACATGTGAGCAAAAGGCCAG
CAAAAGGCCAGGAACCGTAAAAAGGCCGCGTTGCTGGCGTTTTTCCATAGGCTCCGCCCCCCTGACGAGC
ATCACAAAAATCGACGCTCAAGTCAGAGGTGGCGAAACCCGACAGGACTATAAAGATACCAGGCGTTTCC
CCCTGGAAGCTCCCTCGTGCGCTCTCCTGTTCCGACCCTGCCGCTTACCGGATACCTGTCCGCCTTTCTC
CCTTCGGGAAGCGTGGCGCTTTCTCATAGCTCACGCTGTAGGTATCTCAGTTCGGTGTAGGTCGTTCGCT
CCAAGCTGGGCTGTGTGCACGAACCCCCCGTTCAGCCCGACCGCTGCGCCTTATCCGGTAACTATCGTCT
TGAGTCCAACCCGGTAAGACACGACTTATCGCCACTGGCAGCAGCCACTGGTAACAGGATTAGCAGAGCG
AGGTATGTAGGCGGTGCTACAGAGTTCTTGAAGTGGTGGCCTAACTACGGCTACACTAGAAGAACAGTAT
TTGGTATCTGCGCTCTGCTGAAGCCAGTTACCTTCGGAAAAAGAGTTGGTAGCTCTTGATCCGGCAAACA
AACCACCGCTGGTAGCGGTGGTTTTTTTGTTTGCAAGCAGCAGATTACGCGCAGAAAAAAAGGATCTCAA
GAAGATCCTTTGATCTTTTCTACGGGGTCTGACGCTCAGTGGAACGAAAACTCACGTTAAGGGATTTTGG
TCATGAGATTATCAAAAAGGATCTTCACCTAGATCCTTTTAAATTAAAAATGAAGTTTTAAATCAATCTA
AAGTATATATGAGTAAACTTGGTCTGACAGTTACCAATGCTTAATCAGTGAGGCACCTATCTCAGCGATC
TGTCTATTTCGTTCATCCATAGTTGCCTGACTCCCCGTCGTGTAGATAACTACGATACGGGAGGGCTTAC
CATCTGGCCCCAGTGCTGCAATGATACCGCGAGACCCACGCTCACCGGCTCCAGATTTATCAGCAATAAA
CCAGCCAGCCGGAAGGGCCGAGCGCAGAAGTGGTCCTGCAACTTTATCCGCCTCCATCCAGTCTATTAAT
TGTTGCCGGGAAGCTAGAGTAAGTAGTTCGCCAGTTAATAGTTTGCGCAACGTTGTTGCCATTGCTACAG
GCATCGTGGTGTCACGCTCGTCGTTTGGTATGGCTTCATTCAGCTCCGGTTCCCAACGATCAAGGCGAGT
TACATGATCCCCCATGTTGTGCAAAAAAGCGGTTAGCTCCTTCGGTCCTCCGATCGTTGTCAGAAGTAAG
TTGGCCGCAGTGTTATCACTCATGGTTATGGCAGCACTGCATAATTCTCTTACTGTCATGCCATCCGTAA
GATGCTTTTCTGTGACTGGTGAGTACTCAACCAAGTCATTCTGAGAATAGTGTATGCGGCGACCGAGTTG
CTCTTGCCCGGCGTCAATACGGGATAATACCGCGCCACATAGCAGAACTTTAAAAGTGCTCATCATTGGA
AAACGTTCTTCGGGGCGAAAACTCTCAAGGATCTTACCGCTGTTGAGATCCAGTTCGATGTAACCCACTC
GTGCACCCAACTGATCTTCAGCATCTTTTACTTTCACCAGCGTTTCTGGGTGAGCAAAAACAGGAAGGCA
AAATGCCGCAAAAAAGGGAATAAGGGCGACACGGAAATGTTGAATACTCATACTCTTCCTTTTTCAATAT
TATTGAAGCATTTATCAGGGTTATTGTCTCATGAGCGGATACATATTTGAATGTATTTAGAAAAATAAAC
AAATAGGGGTTCCGCGCACATTTCCCCGAAAAGTGCCACCTAAATTGTAAGCGTTAATATTTTGTTAAAA
TTCGCGTTAAATTTTTGTTAAATCAGCTCATTTTTTAACCAATAGGCCGAAATCGGCAAAATCCCTTATA
AATCAAAAGAATAGACCGAGATAGGGT
[37 nt withheld, positions 2058-2094]
AAAGAACGTGGACTCCAACGTCAAAGG
[49 nt withheld, positions 2122-2170]
T
[91 nt withheld, positions 2172-2262]
G
[124 nt withheld, positions 2264-2387]
CCCATTCGCCATTCAGGCTGCGCAACTGTTGGGAAGGGCGATCGGTGCGGGCCTCTTCGCTATTACGCCA
GCTGCGCGCTCGCTCGCTCACTGAGGCCGCCCGGGCAAAGCCCGGGCGTCGGGCGACCTTTGGTCGCCCG
GCCTCAGTGAGCGAGCGAGCGCGCAGAGAGGGAGTGGCCAACTCCATCACTAGGGGTTCCTTGTAGTTAA
TGATTAACCCGCCATGCTACTTATCTACGTAGCCATGCTCTAGGAAGAGTACCATTGACGTCAATAATGA
CGTATGTTCCCATAGTAACGCCAATAGGGACTTTCCATTGACGTCAATGGGTGGAGTATTTACGGTAAAC
TGCCCACTTGGCAGTACATCAAGTGTATCATATGCCAAGTACGCCCCCTATTGACGTCAATGACGGTAAA
TGGCCCGCCTGGCATTATGCCCAGTACATGACCTTATGGGACTTTCCTACTTGGCAGTACATCTACGTAT
TAGTCATCGCTATTACCATGGTCGAGGTGAGCCCCACGTTCTGCTTCACTCTCCCCATCTCCCCCCCCTC
CCCACCCCCAATTTTGTATTTATTTATTTTTTAATTATTTTGTGCAGCGATGGGGGCGGGGGGGGGGGGG
GGGCGCGCGCCAGGCGGGGCGGGGCGGGGCGAGGGGCGGGGCGGGGCGAGGCGGAGAGGTGCGGCGGCAG
CCAATCAGAGCGGCGCGCTCCGAAAGTTTCCTTTTATGGCGAGGCGGCGGCGGCGGCGGCCCTATAAAAA
GCGAAGCGCGCGGCGGGCGGGAGTCGCTGCGCGCTGCCTTCGCCCCGTGCCCCGCTCCGCCGCCGCCTCG
CGCCGCCCGCCCCGGCTCTGACTGACCGCGTTACTCCCACAGGTGAGCGGGCGGGACGGCCCTTCTCCTC
CGGGCTGTAATTAGCGCTTGGTTTAATGACGGCTTGTTTCTTTTCTGTGGCTGCGTGAAAGCCTTGAGGG
GCTCCGGGAGGGCCCTTTGTGCGGGGGGAGCGGCTCGGGGCTGTCCGCGGGGGGACGGCTGCCTTCGGGG
GGGACGGGGCAGGGCGGGGTTCGGCTTCTGGCGTGTGACCGGCGGCTCTAGAGCCTCTGCTAACCATGTT
CATGCCTTCTTCTTTTTCCTACAGCTCCTGGGCAACGTGCTGGTTATTGTGCTGTCTCATCATTTTGGCA
AAGAATTGGATCCGCCACCATGGAAGATGCCAAAAACATTAGGAAGGGCCCAGCGCCATTCTACCCACTC
GAAGACGGGACCGCCGGCGAGCAGCTGCACAAAGCCATGAAGCGCTACGCCCTGGTGCCCGGCACCATCG
CCTTTACCGACGCACATATCGAGGTGGACATTACCTACGCCGAGTACTTCGAGATGAGCGTTCGGCTGGC
AGAAGCTATGAAGCGCTATGGGCTGAATACAAACCATCGGATCGTGGTGTGCAGCGAGAATAGCTTGCAG
TTCTTCATGCCCGTGTTGGGTGCCCTGTTCATCGGTGTGGCTGTGGCCCCAGCTAACGACATCTACAACG
AGCGCGAGCTGCTGAACAGCATGGGCATCAGCCAGCCCACCGTCGTATTCGTGAGCAAGAAAGGGCTGCA
AAAGATCCTCAACGTGCAAAAGAAGCTACCGATCATACAAAAGATCATCATCATGGATAGCAAGACCGAC
TACCAGGGCTTCCAAAGCATGTACACCTTCGTGACTTCCCATTTGCCACCCGGCTTCAACGAGTACGACT
TCGTGCCCGAGAGCTTCGACCGGGACAAAACCATCGCCCTGATCATGAACAGTAGTGGCAGTACCGGATT
GCCCAAGGGCGTAGCCCTACCGCACCGCACCGCTTGTGTCCGATTCAGTCATGCCCGCGACCCCATCTTC
GGCAACCAGATCATCCCCGACACCGCTATCCTCAGCGTGGTGCCATTTCACCACGGCTTCGGCATGTTCA
CCACGCTGGGCTACTTGATCTGCGGCTTTCGGGTCGTGCTCATGTACCGCTTCGAGGAGGAGCTATTCTT
GCGCAGCTTGCAAGACTATAAGATTCAATCTGCCCTGCTGGTGCCCACACTATTTAGCTTCTTCGCTAAG
AGCACTCTCATCGACAAGTACGACCTAAGCAACTTGCACGAGATCGCCAGCGGCGGGGCGCCGCTCAGCA
AGGAGGTAGGTGAGGCCGTGGCCAAACGCTTCCACCTACCAGGCATCCGCCAGGGCTACGGCCTGACAGA
AACAACCAGCGCCATTCTGATCACCCCCGAAGGGGACGACAAGCCTGGCGCAGTAGGCAAGGTGGTGCCC
TTCTTCGAGGCTAAGGTGGTGGACTTGGACACCGGTGAGACACTGGGTGTGAACCAGCGCGGCGAGCTGT
GCGTCCGTGGCCCCATGATCATGAGCGGCTACGTTAACAACCCCGAGGCTACAAACGCTCTCATCGACAA
GGACGGCTGGCTGCACAGCGGCGACATCGCCTACTGGGACGAGGACGAGCACTTCTTCATCGTGGACCGG
CTGAAGAGCCTGATCAAATACAAGGGCTACCAGGTAGCCCCAGCCGAACTGGAGAGCATCCTGCTGCAAC
ACCCCAACATCTTCGACGCCGGGGTCGCCGGCCTGCCCGACGACGATGCCGGCGAGCTGCCCGCCGCAGT
CGTCGTGCTGGAACACGGTAAAACCATGACCGAGAAGGAGATCGTGGACTATGTGGCCAGCCAGGTTACA
ACCGCCAAGAAGCTGCGCGGTGGTGTTGTGTTCGTGGACGAGGTGCCTAAAGGACTGACCGGCAAGTTGG
ACGCCCGCAAGATCCGCGAGATTCTCATTAAGGCCAAGAAGGGCGGCAAGATCGCCGTGTAAGAATTCGA
TATATCAAGCTTATCGATAATCAACCTCTGGATTACAAAATTTGTGAAAGATTGACTGGTATTCTTAACT
ATGTTGCTCCTTTTACGCTATGTGGATACGCTGCTTTAATGCCTTTGTATCATGCTATTGCTTCCCGTAT
GGCTTTCATTTTCTCCTCCTTGTATAAATCCTGGTTGCTGTCTCTTTATGAGGAGTTGTGGCCCGTTGTC
AGGCAACGTGGCGTGGTGTGCACTGTGTTTGCTGACGCAACCCCCACTGGTTGGGGCATTGCCACCACCT
GTCAGCTCCTTTCCGGGACTTTCGCTTTCCCCCTCCCTATTGCCACGGCGGAACTCATCGCCGCCTGCCT
TGCCCGCTGCTGGACAGGGGCTCGGCTGTTGGGCACTGACAATTCCGTGGTGTTGTCGGGGAAATCATCG
TCCTTTCCTTGGCTGCTCGCCTGTGTTGCCACCTGGATTCTGCGCGGGACGTCCTTCTGCTACGTCCCTT
CGGCCCTCAATCCAGCGGACCTTCCTTCCCGCGGCCTGCTGCCGGCTCTGCGGCCTCTTCCGCGTCTTCG
CCTTCGCCCTCAGACGAGTCGGATCTCCCTTTGGGCCGCCTCCCCGCATCGATACCGTCGACCCGGGCGG
CCGCTTCGAGCAGACATGATAAGATACATTGATGAGTTTGGACAAACCACAACTAGAATGCAGTGAAAAA
AATGCTTTATTTGTGAAATTTGTGATGCTATTGCTTTATTTGTAACCATTATAAGCTGCAATAAACAAGT
TAACAACAACAATTGCATTCATTTTATGTTTCAGGTTCAGGGGGAGATGTGGGAGGTTTTTTAAAGCAAG
TAAAACCTCTACAAATGTGGTAAAATCGATAAGGATCTTCCTAGAGCATGGCTACGTAGATAAGTAGCAT
GGCGGGTTAATCATTAACTACAAGGAACCCCTAGTGATGGAGTTGGCCACTCCCTCTCTGCGCGCTCGCT
CGCTCACTGAGGCCGGGCGACCAAAGGTCGCCCGACGCCCGGGCTTTGCCCGGGCGGCCTCAGTGAGCGA
GCGAGCGCGCAGCTGCATTAATGAATCGGCCAACGCGCGGGGAGAGGCGGTTTGCGTATTGGGCGCT
Features (pLannotate 1.2.2; 18 found; start..end, strand, type, name):
    182..770     -  rep_origin     ori: high-copy-number ColE1/pMB1/pBR322/pUC origin of replication
    941..1801    -  CDS            AmpR: β-lactamase; bla; confers resistance to ampicillin, carbenicillin, and related antibiotics
   1802..1906    -  promoter       AmpR promoter: bla
   1959..2387    -  rep_origin     f1 ori (sequence partly withheld): f1 bacteriophage origin of replication; arrow indicates direction of (+) strand synthesis
   2392..2461    -  CDS            lacZα (fragment): LacZα fragment of β-galactosidase; lacZ fragment
   2456..2588    -  repeat_region  AAV2 ITR (fragment): inverted terminal repeat of adeno-associated virus serotype 2 inverted
   2649..2897    +  enhancer       CMV enhancer (fragment): human cytomegalovirus immediate early enhancer
   2899..3176    +  promoter       chicken β-actin promoter: No description available
   3177..3312    +  intron         hybrid intron (fragment): hybrid between chicken β-actin (CBA) and minute virus of mice (MMV) introns (Gray et al., 2011)
   3401..3531    +  intron         chimeric intron (fragment): chimera between introns from chicken β-actin and rabbit β-globin
   3529..3591    +  CDS            HBB (fragment): HBB_LEPEU - Experimental evidence at protein level: Swiss-Prot protein existence level 1. Involved in oxygen transport from the lung to the various peripheral tissues. From Lepus europaeus (European hare).
   3597..5249    +  CDS            luciferase: firefly luciferase synthetic luc2 version of the luciferase gene
   5259..5276    +  misc_feature   MCS (fragment): pBluescript multiple cloning site
   5276..5864    +  misc_feature   WPRE: woodchuck hepatitis virus posttranscriptional regulatory element
   5907..6028    -  polyA_signal   SV40 poly(A) signal: SV40 polyadenylation signal
   6051..6119    -  CDS            large T antigen (fragment): large T antigen from SV40 (simian virus 40)
   6190..6323    +  repeat_region  AAV2 ITR: inverted terminal repeat of adeno-associated virus serotype 2 inverted
   6317..6373    -  CDS            lacI (fragment): lac repressor; lacI; The lac repressor binds to the lac operator to inhibit transcription in E. coli. This inhibition can be relieved by adding lactose or isopropyl-β-D-thiogalactopyranoside (IPTG).
