[The description below was written by a language model from this plasmid's Addgene catalogue record and pLannotate feature annotations shown in this document.]
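Description:
pAAV-CAG-FLuc is a 6,374 bp recombinant adeno-associated virus transfer plasmid for mammalian expression. It is designed to be packaged as a single-stranded AAV genome carrying a firefly luciferase reporter. The bacterial backbone contains a high-copy ColE1/pUC-type origin, an ampicillin resistance gene (β-lactamase with its own promoter) and an f1 phage origin. Short lacZα and lacI fragments flanking the viral cassette appear to be remnants of the parental cloning vector rather than functional elements. Because ITRs are prone to rearrangement in bacteria, the record notes that the plasmid is kept in a recombination-tolerant strain and that ITR integrity should be verified.

The expression cassette lies between two AAV2 inverted terminal repeats, which supply the cis signals for genome replication and encapsidation when rep, cap and helper functions are provided in trans. Transcription is driven by the CAG promoter, annotated here as a CMV enhancer fragment, the chicken β-actin promoter and a chimeric chicken β-actin/rabbit β-globin intron. The small "HBB" hit at the intron's end most likely reflects the β-globin splice acceptor region. The 1,653 bp Photinus pyralis luciferase coding sequence, identified by the annotation as the synthetic luc2 version, was inserted between retained BamHI and EcoRI sites. It is followed by a WPRE, which enhances transcript stability and expression, and an SV40 polyadenylation signal. The backbone, promoter and WPRE came from one earlier plasmid and the luciferase sequence from another. The strong, broadly active promoter and bioluminescent readout suit the vector to measuring transduction efficiency in cells or animals. The associated publication concerns selecting AAV capsids from a barcoded library for clinically relevant gene therapy vectors.
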