Addgene plasmid #83281: pAAV-CAG-FLuc
Purpose: recombinant AAV vector packaging single-stranded Firefly Luciferase under the CAG promoter (includes WPRE element)
Depositing lab: Mark Kay. Depositing organization: Stanford University. Publication: Using a barcoded AAV capsid library to select for clinically relevant gene therapy vectors. Pekrun K, De Alencastro G, Luo QJ, Liu J, Kim Y, Nygaard S, Galivo F, Zhang F, Song R, Tiffany MR, Xu J, Hebrok M, Grompe M, Kay MA. JCI Insight. 2019 Nov 14;4(22). pii: 131610. doi: 10.1172/jci.insight.131610. PubMed 31723052.
Backbone
  Vector backbone: pAAV with CAG promoter
  Backbone size w/o insert (bp): 4721
  Total vector size (bp): 6374
  Vector type: Mammalian Expression, AAV
Growth in bacteria
  Bacterial resistance: Ampicillin, 100 μg/mL
  Growth temperature: 37°C
  Growth strain: NEB Stable
  Growth instructions: Need to check for integrity of ITRs by restriction digest with AhdI, also with XmaI.
  Copy number: High Copy
Gene/Insert
  Gene/Insert name: Firefly Luciferase
  Species: Photinus pyralis (Firefly)
  Insert size (bp): 1653
  Promoter: CAG
  Cloning method: Restriction Enzyme; 5′ cloning site BamH1 (not destroyed); 3′ cloning site EcoR1 (not destroyed)
  Sequencing primers: 5′ GTTATTGTGCTGTCTCATC; 3′ CATTAAAGCAGCGTATCC
Resource information
  A portion of this plasmid was derived from a plasmid made by: AAV backbone as well as CAG promoter and WPRE sequences were obtained from Addgene plasmid #37825, sequences for the FLuc gene were obtained from Addgene plasmid #21375
Terms and licenses: Academic/Nonprofit Terms; Industry Terms: Not Available to Industry
How to cite: pAAV-CAG-FLuc was a gift from Mark Kay (Addgene plasmid # 83281 ; http://n2t.net/addgene:83281 ; RRID:Addgene_83281)
