>Addgene plasmid #83281 | pAAV-CAG-FLuc | addgene partial sequence | sequence record 162149 | pCAG-F 5'-GCAACGTGCTGGTTATTGTG-3'
AAGAATTGGATCCGCCACCATGGAAGATGCCAAAAACATTAGGAAGGGCCCAGCGCCATTCTACCCACTC
GAAGACGGGACCGCCGGCGAGCAGCTGCACAAAGCCATGAAGCGCTACGCCCTGGTGCCCGGCACCATCG
CCTTTACCGACGCACATATCGAGGTGGACATTACCTACGCCGAGTACTTCGAGATGAGCGTTCGGCTGGC
AGAAGCTATGAAGCGCTATGGGCTGAATACAAACCATCGGATCGTGGTGTGCAGCGAGAATAGCTTGCAG
TTCTTCATGCCCGTGTTGGGTGCCCTGTTCATCGGTGTGGCTGTGGCCCCAGCTAACGACATCTACAACG
AGCGCGAGCTGCTGAACAGCATGGGCATCAGCCAGCCCACCGTCGTATTCGTGAGCAAGAAAGGGCTGCA
AAAGATCCTCAACGTGCAAAAGAAGCTACCGATCATACAAAAGATCATCATCATGGATAGCAAGACCGAC
TACCAGGGCTTCCAAAGCATGTACACCTTCGTGACTTCCCATTTGCCACCCGGCTTCAACGAGTACGACT
TCGTGCCCGAGAGCTTCGACCGGGACAAAACCATCGCCCTGATCATGAACAGTAGTGGCAGTACCGGATT
GCCCAAGGGCGTAGCCCTACCGCACCGCACCGCTTGTGTCCGATTCAGTCATGCCCGCGACCCCATCTTC
GGCAACCAGATCATCCCCGACACCGCTATCCTCAGCGTGGTGCCATTTCACCACGGCTTCGGCATGTTCA
CCACGCTGGGCTACTTGATCTGCGGCTTTCGGGTCGTGCTCATGTACCGCTTCGAGGAGGAGCTATTCTT
GCGCAGCTTGCAAGACTATAAGATTCAATCTGCCCTGCTGGTGCCCACACTATTTAGCTTCTTCGCTAAG
AGCACTCTCATCGACAAGTACGACCTAAGCAACTTGCACGAGATCGCCAGCGGCGGGGCGCCGCTCAGCA
AGGAGGTAGGTGAGGCCGTGGCCAAACGCTTCCACCTACCAGGCATCCGCCAGGGCTACGGCCTGAC
