>Addgene plasmid #83281 | pAAV-CAG-FLuc | addgene partial sequence | sequence record 162159 | WPRE-R 5'-CATAGCGTAAAAGGAGCAACA-3'
GTCAATCTTTCACAAATTTTGTAATCCAGAGGTTGATTATCGATAAGCTTGATATATCGAATTCTTACAC
GGCGATCTTGCCGCCCTTCTTGGCCTTAATGAGAATCTCGCGGATCTTGCGGGCGTCCAACTTGCCGGTC
AGTCCTTTAGGCACCTCGTCCACGAACACAACACCACCGCGCAGCTTCTTGGCGGTTGTAACCTGGCTGG
CCACATAGTCCACGATCTCCTTCTCGGTCATGGTTTTACCGTGTTCCAGCACGACGACTGCGGCGGGCAG
CTCGCCGGCATCGTCGTCGGGCAGGCCGGCGACCCCGGCGTCGAAGATGTTGGGGTGTTGCAGCAGGATG
CTCTCCAGTTCGGCTGGGGCTACCTGGTAGCCCTTGTATTTGATCAGGCTCTTCAGCCGGTCCACGATGA
AGAAGTGCTCGTCCTCGTCCCAGTAGGCGATGTCGCCGCTGTGCAGCCAGCCGTCCTTGTCGATGAGAGC
GTTTGTAGCCTCGGGGTTGTTAACGTAGCCGCTCATGATCATGGGGCCACGGACGCACAGCTCGCCGCGC
TGGTTCACACCCAGTGTCTCACCGGTGTCCAAGTCCACCACCTTAGCCTCGAAGAAGGGCACCACCTTGC
CTACTGCGCCAGGCTTGTCGTCCCCTTCGGGGGTGATCAGAATGGCGCTGGTTGTTTCTGTCAGGCCGTA
GCCCTGGCGGATGCCTGGTAGGTGGAAGCGTTTGGCCACGGCCTCACCTACCTCCTTGCTGAGCGGCGCC
CCGCCGCTGGCGATCTCGTGCAAGTTGCTTAGGTCGTACTTGTCGATGAGAGTGCTCTTAGCGAAGAAGC
TAAATAGTGTGGGCACCAGCAGGGCAGATTGAATCTTATAGTCTTGCAAGCTGCGCAAGAATAGCTCCTC
CTCGAAGCGGTACATGAGCACGACCCGAAAGCCGCAGATCAAGTAGCCCAGCGTGGTGAACATGCCGAAG
CCGTGGTGAAATGGCACCACGCTGAG
